>Addgene plasmid #68299 | GFP E17TAG/Q157TAG | addgene full sequence | sequence record 441002 | Addgene NGS Result
CGTCGGTCAGTGCGTCCTGCTGATGTGCTCAGTATCTTGTTATCCGCTCACAATGTCAATTGTTATCCGC
TCACAATTCTCGAGTCCCTATCAGTGATAGAGATTGACATCCCTATCAGTGATAGAGATACTGAGCACAT
CAGCAGGACGCACTGACCGAATTCATTAAAGAGGAGAAAGGTACCATGAGTAAAGGAGAAGAACTTTTCA
CTGGAGTTGTCCCAATTCTTGTTTAGTTAGATGGTGATGTTAATGGGCACAAATTTTCTGTCAGTGGAGA
GGGTGAAGGTGATGCAACATACGGAAAACTTACCCTTAAATTTATTTGCACTACTGGAAAACTACCTGTT
CCATGGCCAACACTTGTCACTACTTTCTCTTATGGTGTTCAATGCTTTTCCCGTTATCCGGATCACATGA
AACGGCATGACTTTTTCAAGAGTGCCATGCCCGAAGGTTATGTACAGGAACGCACTATATCTTTCAAAGA
TGACGGGAACTACAAGACGCGTGCTGAAGTCAAGTTTGAAGGTGATACCCTTGTTAATCGTATCGAGTTA
AAAGGTATTGATTTTAAAGAAGATGGAAACATTCTCGGACACAAACTCGAATACAACTATAACTCACACA
ATGTATACATCACGGCAGACAAATAGAAGAATGGAATCAAAGCTAACTTCAAAATTCGCCACAACATTGA
AGATGGATCCGTTCAACTAGCAGACCATTATCAACAAAATACTCCAATTGGCGATGGCCCTGTCCTTTTA
CCAGACAACCATTACCTGTCGACACAATCTGCCCTTTCGAAAGATCCCAACGAAAAGCGTGACCACATGG
TCCTTCTTGAGTTTGTAACTGCTGCTGGGATTACACATGGCATGGATGAGCTCTACAAACTCGAGCACCA
CCACCACCACCACTGAAGGGCGAGCTCAATTCAAAGCTTGATCCGGCTGCTAACAAAGCCCGAAAGGAAG
CTGAGTTGGCTGCTGCCACCGCTGAGCAATAACTAGCATAACCCCTTGGGGCCTCTAAACGGGTCTTGAG
GGGTTTTTTGCTGAAAGGAGGAACTATATCCGGATCTGGCGTAATAGCGAAGAGGCCCGCACCGATCGCC
CTTCCCAACAGTTGCGCAGCCTGAATGGCGAATGGG
[124 nt withheld, positions 1157-1280]
C
[91 nt withheld, positions 1282-1372]
A
[49 nt withheld, positions 1374-1422]
CCTTTGACGTTGGAGTCCACGTTCTTT
[37 nt withheld, positions 1450-1486]
ACCCTATCTCGGTCTATTCTTTTGATTTATAAGGGATTTTGCCGATTTCGGCCTATTGGTTAAAAAATGA
GCTGATTTAACAAAAATTTAACGCGAATTTTAACAAAATATTAACGCTTACAATTTAGGTGGCACTTTTC
GGGGAAATGTGCGCGGAACCCCTATTTGTTTATTTTTCTAAATACATTCAAATATGTATCCGCTCATGAG
ACAATAACCCTGATAAATGCTTCAATAATATTGAAAAAGGAAGAGTATGAGTATTCAACATTTCCGTGTC
GCCCTTATTCCCTTTTTTGCGGCATTTTGCCTTCCTGTTTTTGCTCACCCAGAAACGCTGGTGAAAGTAA
AAGATGCTGAAGATCAGTTGGGTGCACGAGTGGGTTACATCGAACTGGATCTCAACAGCGGTAAGATCCT
TGAGAGTTTTCGCCCCGAAGAACGTTTTCCAATGATGAGCACTTTTAAAGTTCTGCTATGTGGCGCGGTA
TTATCCCGTATTGACGCCGGGCAAGAGCAACTCGGTCGCCGCATACACTATTCTCAGAATGACTTGGTTG
AGTACTCACCAGTCACAGAAAAGCATCTTACGGATGGCATGACAGTAAGAGAATTATGCAGTGCTGCCAT
AACCATGAGTGATAACACTGCGGCCAACTTACTTCTGACAACGATCGGAGGACCGAAGGAGCTAACCGCT
TTTTTGCACAACATGGGGGATCATGTAACTCGCCTTGATCGTTGGGAACCGGAGCTGAATGAAGCCATAC
CAAACGACGAGCGTGACACCACGATGCCTGTAGCAATGGCAACAACGTTGCGCAAACTATTAACTGGCGA
ACTACTTACTCTAGCTTCCCGGCAACAATTAATAGACTGGATGGAGGCGGATAAAGTTGCAGGACCACTT
CTGCGCTCGGCCCTTCCGGCTGGCTGGTTTATTGCTGATAAATCTGGAGCCGGTGAGCGTGGGTCTCGCG
GTATCATTGCAGCACTGGGGCCAGATGGTAAGCCCTCCCGTATCGTAGTTATCTACACGACGGGGAGTCA
GGCAACTATGGATGAACGAAATAGACAGATCGCTGAGATAGGTGCCTCACTGATTAAGCATTGGTAACTG
TCAGACCAAGTTTACTCATATATACTTTAGATTGATTTAAAACTTCATTTTTAATTTAAAAGGATCTAGG
TGAAGATCCTTTTTGATAATCTCATGACCAAAATCCCTTAACGTGAGTTTTCGTTCCACTGAGCGTCAGA
CCCCGTAGAAAAGATCAAAGGATCTTCTTGAGATCCTTTTTTTCTGCGCGTAATCTGCTGCTTGCAAACA
AAAAAACCACCGCTACCAGCGGTGGTTTGTTTGCCGGATCAAGAGCTACCAACTCTTTTTCCGAAGGTAA
CTGGCTTCAGCAGAGCGCAGATACCAAATACTGTTCTTCTAGTGTAGCCGTAGTTAGGCCACCACTTCAA
GAACTCTGTAGCACCGCCTACATACCTCGCTCTGCTAATCCTGTTACCAGTGGCTGCTGCCAGTGGCGAT
AAGTCGTGTCTTACCGGGTTGGACTCAAGACGATAGTTACCGGATAAGGCGCAGCGGTCGGGCTGAACGG
GGGGTTCGTGCACACAGCCCAGCTTGGAGCGAACGACCTACACCGAACTGAGATACCTACAGCGTGAGCT
ATGAGAAAGCGCCACGCTTCCCGAAGGGAGAAAGGCGGACAGGTATCCGGTAAGCGGCAGGGTCGGAACA
GGAGAGCGCACGAGGGAGCTTCCAGGGGGAAACGCCTGGTATCTTTATAGTCCTGTCGGGTTTCGCCACC
TCTGACTTGAGCGTCGATTTTTGTGATGCTCGTCAGGGGGGCGGAGCCTATGGAAAAACGCCAGCAACGC
GGCCTTTTTACGGTTCCTGGCCTTTTGCTGGCCTTTTGCTCACATGTTCTTTCCTGCGTTATCCCCTGAT
TCTGTGGATAACCGTATTACCGCCTTTGAGTGAGCTGATACCGCTCGCCGCAGCCGAACGACCGAGCGCA
GCGAGTCAGTGAGCGAGGAAGCCAAAGGGCCCAAGGCCCAGTCTTTCGACTGAGCCTTTCGTTTTATTTG
ATGCCTGGCAGTTCCCTACTCTCGCATGGGGAGACCCCACACTACCATCGGCGCTACGGCGTTTCACTTC
TGAGTTCGGCATGGGGTCAGGTGGGACCACCGCGCTACTGCCGCCAGGCATCTAGATTAAGACCCACTTT
CACATTTAAGTTGTTTTTCTAATCCGCATATGATCAATTCAAGGCCGAATAAGAAGGCTGGCTCTGCACC
TTGGTGATCAAATAATTCGATAGCTTGTCGTAATAATGGCGGCATACTATCAGTAGTAGGTGTTTCCCTT
TCTTCTTTAGCGACTTGATGCTCTTGATCTTCCAATACGCAACCTAAAGTAAAATGCCCCACAGCGCTGA
GTGCATATAATGCATTCTCTAGTGAAAAACCTTGTTGGCATAAAAAGGCTAATTGATTTTCGAGAGTTTC
ATACTGTTTTTCTGTAGGCCGTGTACCTAAATGTACTTTTGCTCCATCGCGATGACTTAGTAAAGCACAT
CTAAAACTTTTAGCGTTATTACGTAAAAAATCTTGCCAGCTTTCCCCTTCTAAAGGGCAAAAGTGAGTAT
GGTGCCTATCTAACATCTCAATGGCTAAGGCGTCGAGCAAAGCCCGCTTATTTTTTACATGCCAATACAA
TGTAGGCTGCTCTACACCTAGCTTCTGGGCGAGTTTACGGGTTGTTAAACCTTCGATTCCGACCTCATTA
AGCAGCTCTAATGCGCTGTTAATCACTTTACTTTTATCTAATCTGGACATGTCGAATATAGA
Features (pLannotate 1.2.2; 16 found; start..end, strand, type, name):
      5..37      -  promoter       PLtetO-1 promoter (fragment): modified phage lambda PL promoter with tet operator sites (Lutz and Bujard, 1997)
     37..53      -  protein_bind   lac operator: The lac repressor binds to the lac operator to inhibit transcription in E. coli. This inhibition can be relieved by adding lactose or isopropyl-β-D-thiogalactopyranoside (IPTG). lac repressor encoded by lacI
     60..76      -  protein_bind   lac operator: The lac repressor binds to the lac operator to inhibit transcription in E. coli. This inhibition can be relieved by adding lactose or isopropyl-β-D-thiogalactopyranoside (IPTG). lac repressor encoded by lacI
     85..158     +  promoter       PLtetO-1 promoter: modified phage lambda PL promoter with tet operator sites (Lutz and Bujard, 1997)
    186..899     +  CDS            &alpha;GFP: &alpha;GFP is a basic (constitutively fluorescent) long stokes shift fluorescent protein published in 1996, derived from Aequorea victoria.
    906..923     +  CDS            9xHis (fragment): 9xHis affinity tag
    956..1005    +  CDS            SET1 (fragment): solubility-enhancement tag derived from T7 phage gene 10B
   1013..1060    +  terminator     T7 terminator: transcription terminator for bacteriophage T7 RNA polymerase
   1086..1152    +  CDS            lacZα (fragment): LacZα fragment of β-galactosidase; lacZ fragment
   1157..1585    +  rep_origin     f1 ori (sequence partly withheld): f1 bacteriophage origin of replication; arrow indicates direction of (+) strand synthesis
   1638..1742    +  promoter       AmpR promoter: bla
   1743..2603    +  CDS            AmpR: β-lactamase; bla; confers resistance to ampicillin, carbenicillin, and related antibiotics
   2774..3362    +  rep_origin     ori: high-copy-number ColE1/pMB1/pBR322/pUC origin of replication
   3549..3586    -  terminator     rrnB T1 terminator (fragment): transcription terminator T1 from the E. coli rrnB gene
   3588..3703    -  ncRNA          5S rRNA: Accession: RF00001 - 5S ribosomal RNA
   3716..4336    -  CDS            tetR: TETR2_ECOLX - Experimental evidence at protein level: Swiss-Prot protein existence level 1. TetR is the repressor of the tetracycline resistance element; its N-terminal region forms a helix-turn-helix structure and binds DNA. Binding of tetracycline to TetR reduces the repressor affinity for the tetracycline resistance gene (tetA) promoter operator sites. From Escherichia coli.
