[The description below was written by a language model from this plasmid's Addgene catalogue record and pLannotate feature annotations shown in this document.]
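Description:
GFP E17TAG/Q157TAG is a 4,348-nt bacterial expression plasmid catalogued on the pCRT7/NT-TOPO backbone. It carries a synthetic GFP reporter in which the codons for E17 and Q157 have been replaced by amber (TAG) stop codons. It is maintained in E. coli through a high-copy ColE1/pUC-type origin and selected with ampicillin via the β-lactamase gene and its native promoter. An f1 phage origin is also present, a standard backbone element that permits single-stranded DNA production.

In the feature table, the GFP open reading frame (annotated as an Aequorea victoria-derived variant) lies downstream of a complete PLtetO-1 promoter, a phage lambda PL derivative bearing tet operator sites. It is followed by a short histidine tag, matching the C-terminal His tag in the catalogue entry, and then by a T7 terminator. On the opposite strand, a tetR repressor gene is read divergently from a region containing a PLtetO-1 fragment and two lac operators, and it ends at rrnB-derived sequences (5S rRNA and a T1 terminator fragment). This layout implies that plasmid-encoded TetR keeps the reporter repressed until a tetracycline-type inducer is added, although the record does not spell out the induction scheme. No T7 promoter is annotated despite the backbone name. The short SET1 and lacZα fragments appear to be backbone remnants.

According to the depositor, the reporter is used to assess the efficiency of phosphoserine incorporation at TAG codons. Full-length, fluorescent, His-tagged GFP should form only when both amber codons are suppressed by an orthogonal translation system, which is not encoded on this plasmid. Fluorescence therefore reports on incorporation at two sites, in work associated with genomically recoded E. coli.
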