Addgene plasmid #68299: GFP E17TAG/Q157TAG
Purpose: E17/Q157 TAG GFP reporter
Depositing lab: Jesse Rinehart. Depositing organization: Yale University. Publication: A flexible codon in genomically recoded Escherichia coli permits programmable protein phosphorylation. Pirman NL, Barber KW, Aerni HR, Ma NJ, Haimovich AD, Rogulina S, Isaacs FJ, Rinehart J. Nat Commun. 2015 Sep 9;6:8130. doi: 10.1038/ncomms9130. PubMed 26350500.
Backbone
  Vector backbone: pCRT7/NT-TOPO
  Vector type: Bacterial Expression
Growth in bacteria
  Bacterial resistance: Ampicillin, 100 μg/mL
  Growth temperature: 37°C
  Growth strain: Top10
  Copy number: Unknown
Gene/Insert
  Gene/Insert name: GFP E17TAG/Q157TAG
  Species: Synthetic
  Tag / fusion protein: His (C terminal on insert)
Terms and licenses: Academic/Nonprofit Terms; Industry Terms: Not Available to Industry
Depositor comments: Encodes reporter protein to assess efficiency of phosphoserine incorporation at TAG codons.
How to cite: GFP E17TAG/Q157TAG was a gift from Jesse Rinehart (Addgene plasmid # 68299 ; http://n2t.net/addgene:68299 ; RRID:Addgene_68299)
