>Addgene plasmid #68299 | GFP E17TAG/Q157TAG | addgene partial sequence | sequence record 123752 | T7term 5'-GCTAGTTATTGCTCAGCGG-3'
GTTAGCAGCCGGATCAAGCTTTGAATTGAGCTCGCCCTTCAGTGGTGGTGGTGGTGGTGCTCGAGTTTGT
AGAGCTCATCCATGCCATGTGTAATCCCAGCAGCAGTTACAAACTCAAGAAGGACCATGTGGTCACGCTT
TTCGTTGGGATCTTTCGAAAGGGCAGATTGTGTCGACAGGTAATGGTTGTCTGGTAAAAGGACAGGGCCA
TCGCCAATTGGAGTATTTTGTTGATAATGGTCTGCTAGTTGAACGGATCCATCTTCAATGTTGTGGCGAA
TTTTGAAGTTAGCTTTGATTCCATTCTTCTATTTGTCTGCCGTGATGTATACATTGTGTGAGTTATAGTT
GTATTCGAGTTTGTGTCCGAGAATGTTTCCATCTTCTTTAAAATCAATACCTTTTAACTCGATACGATTA
ACAAGGGTATCACCTTCAAACTTGACTTCAGCACGCGTCTTGTAGTTCCCGTCATCTTTGAAAGATATAG
TGCGTTCCTGTACATAACCTTCGGGCATGGCACTCTTGAAAAAGTCATGCCGTTTCATGTGATCCGGATA
ACGGGAAAAGCATTGAACACCATAAGAGAAAGTAGTGACAAGTGTTGGCCATGGAACAGGTAGTTTTCCA
GTAGTGCAAATAAATTTAAGGGTAAGTTTTCCGTATGTTGCATCACCTTCACCCTCTCCACTGACAGAAA
ATTTGTGCCCATTAACATCACCATCTAACTAAACAAGAATTGGGACAACTCCAGTGAAAAGTTCTTCTCC
TTTACTCATGGTACCTTTCTCCTCTTTAA
